Addgene plasmid #189721: pBAD/HisB (TIRSTD)-mNG
Purpose: titratable expression of mNeonGreen in bacteria
Depositing lab: Daniel Daley. Depositing organization: Stockholms Universitet. Publication: Signal amplification of araC pBAD using a standardized translation initiation region. Shilling PJ, Khananisho D, Cumming AJ, Soderstrom B, Daley DO. Synth Biol (Oxf). 2022 Jul 5;7(1):ysac009. doi: 10.1093/synbio/ysac009. eCollection 2022. PubMed 35903559.
Backbone
  Vector backbone: pBAD/HisB
  Backbone manufacturer: Thermo
  Total vector size (bp): 4785
  Vector type: Bacterial Expression
Growth in bacteria
  Bacterial resistance: Ampicillin, 100 μg/mL
  Growth temperature: 37°C
  Growth strain: DH5alpha
  Copy number: High Copy
Gene/Insert
  Gene/Insert name: mNeonGreen
  Species: Synthetic
  Promoter: pBAD
  Tag / fusion protein: His-T7-EK (N terminal on backbone)
  Cloning method: Ligation Independent Cloning
  Sequencing primers: 5′ atgccatagcatttttatcc; 3′ gatttaatctgtatcagg
Terms and licenses: Academic/Nonprofit Terms; Industry Terms: Not Available to Industry
How to cite: pBAD/HisB (TIRSTD)-mNG was a gift from Daniel Daley (Addgene plasmid # 189721 ; http://n2t.net/addgene:189721 ; RRID:Addgene_189721)
