[The description below was written by a language model from this plasmid's Addgene catalogue record and pLannotate feature annotations shown in this document.]
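Description:
pBAD/HisB (TIRSTD)-mNG is a 4,785 bp bacterial expression plasmid built on the commercial pBAD/HisB backbone and intended for titratable, arabinose-dependent production of the fluorescent protein mNeonGreen in E. coli. It replicates from a ColE1/pMB1-type origin, catalogued as high copy. The pBR322 bom region is present, but only a fragment of rop remains. Selection is by ampicillin through the β-lactamase gene, which is driven by its own promoter.

The expression cassette uses the araBAD promoter together with the divergently transcribed araC gene carried on the same plasmid. AraC acts as both repressor and activator, keeping the promoter quiet in the absence of L-arabinose and switching it on in its presence, so output can be adjusted through the inducer level. Downstream of the promoter, the reading frame begins with the backbone-encoded N-terminal leader. This consists of a 6xHis stretch (which the automated annotation labels as a fragment of a composite tag), the T7 gene 10 leader peptide, and the Xpress epitope with its enterokinase cleavage site. The synthetic mNeonGreen coding sequence, a bright monomeric yellow-green reporter, follows this leader. Transcription ends at the rrnB T1 and T2 terminators, which sit after a segment of 5S rRNA sequence from the same operon.

"TIRSTD" in the name, read with the associated publication title, suggests the standardized translation initiation region, although the feature table does not annotate this element separately. The construct serves as a fluorescent readout of araC/pBAD expression levels, and the His tag would also permit affinity purification.
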