Features (pLannotate 1.2.2; 14 found; start..end, strand, type, name):
      1..285     +  promoter       araBAD promoter: araBAD; promoter of the L-arabinose operon of E. coli; the araC regulatory gene is transcribed in the opposite direction (Guzman et al., 1995)
    331..351     +  CDS            capTEV™ (fragment): composite tag for in vivo biotinylation, TEV protease cleavage, and 6xHis tagging
    352..384     +  CDS            T7 tag (gene 10 leader): leader peptide from bacteriophage T7 gene 10 promotes efficient translation in E. coli
    388..411     +  CDS            Xpress™ tag: Xpress™ epitope tag, including an enterokinase recognition and cleavage site
    430..1137    +  CDS            mNeonGreen: bright monomeric yellow-green fluorescent protein derived from LanYFP (Shaner et al., 2013)
   1237..1352    +  ncRNA          5S rRNA: Accession: RF00001 - 5S ribosomal RNA
   1356..1442    +  terminator     rrnB T1 terminator: Escherichia coli rrnB; transcription terminator T1 from the E. coli rrnB gene
   1534..1561    +  terminator     rrnB T2 terminator: transcription terminator T2 from the E. coli rrnB gene
   1580..1671    +  promoter       AmpR promoter: bla
   1672..2532    +  CDS            AmpR: β-lactamase; bla; confers resistance to ampicillin, carbenicillin, and related antibiotics
   2703..3291    +  rep_origin     ori: high-copy-number ColE1/pMB1/pBR322/pUC origin of replication
   3477..3617    -  misc_feature   bom: basis of mobility region from pBR322
   3719..3759    -  CDS            rop (fragment): Rop protein, which maintains plasmids at low copy number; rop
   3884..4759    -  CDS            araC: ARAC_ECOLI - Experimental evidence at protein level: Swiss-Prot protein existence level 1. Transcription factor that regulates the expression of several genes involved in the transport and metabolism of L-arabinose (PubMed:4362626, PubMed:328165, PubMed:6251457, PubMed:2962192, PubMed:6319708, PubMed:2231717, PubMed:1447222). Functions both as a positive and a negative regulator (PubMed:328165, PubMed:6251457). In the presence of arabinose, activates the expression of the araBAD, araE, araFGH and araJ promoters (PubMed:4362626, PubMed:328165, PubMed:6251457, PubMed:2962192, PubMed:6319708, Pub
>Addgene plasmid #189721 | pBAD/HisB (TIRSTD)-mNG | addgene full sequence | sequence record 373860 | Addgene NGS Result
AAGAAACCAATTGTCCATATTGCATCAGACATTGCCGTCACTGCGTCTTTTACTGGCTCTTCTCGCTAAC
CAAACCGGTAACCCCGCTTATTAAAAGCATTCTGTAACAAAGCGGGACCAAAGCCATGACAAAAACGCGT
AACAAAAGTGTCTATAATCACGGCAGAAAAGTCCACATTGATTATTTGCACGGCGTCACACTTTGCTATG
CCATAGCATTTTTATCCATAAGATTAGCGGATCCTACCTGACGCTTTTTATCGCAACTCTCTACTGTTTC
TCCATACCCGTTTTTTGGGCTAACAGGAGGAATTAACCATGGGGGGTTCTCATCATCATCATCATCATGG
TATGGCTAGCATGACTGGTGGACAGCAAATGGGTCGGGATCTGTACGACGATGACGATAAGGATCCGAGC
TCGAGATCTGTGAGCAAGGGCGAGGAGGATAACATGGCCTCTCTCCCAGCGACACATGAGTTACACATCT
TTGGCTCCATCAACGGTGTGGACTTTGACATGGTGGGTCAGGGCACCGGCAATCCAAATGATGGTTATGA
GGAGTTAAACCTGAAGTCCACCAAGGGTGACCTCCAGTTCTCCCCCTGGATTCTGGTCCCTCATATCGGG
TATGGCTTCCATCAGTACCTGCCCTACCCTGACGGGATGTCGCCTTTCCAGGCCGCCATGGTAGATGGCT
CCGGATACCAAGTCCATCGCACAATGCAGTTTGAAGATGGTGCCTCCCTTACTGTTAACTACCGCTACAC
CTACGAGGGAAGCCACATCAAAGGAGAGGCCCAGGTGAAGGGGACTGGTTTCCCTGCTGACGGTCCTGTG
ATGACCAACTCGCTGACCGCTGCGGACTGGTGCAGGTCGAAGAAGACTTACCCCAACGACAAAACCATCA
TCAGTACCTTTAAGTGGAGTTACACCACTGGAAATGGCAAGCGCTACCGGAGCACTGCGCGGACCACCTA
CACCTTTGCCAAGCCAATGGCGGCTAACTATCTGAAGAACCAGCCGATGTACGTGTTCCGTAAGACGGAG
CTCAAGCACTCCAAGACCGAGCTCAACTTCAAGGAGTGGCAAAAGGCCTTTACCGATGTGATGGGCATGG
ACGAGCTGTACAAGTAATAAGAATTCGAAGCTTGGCTGTTTTGGCGGATGAGAGAAGATTTTCAGCCTGA
TACAGATTAAATCAGAACGCAGAAGCGGTCTGATAAAACAGAATTTGCCTGGCGGCAGTAGCGCGGTGGT
CCCACCTGACCCCATGCCGAACTCAGAAGTGAAACGCCGTAGCGCCGATGGTAGTGTGGGGTCTCCCCAT
GCGAGAGTAGGGAACTGCCAGGCATCAAATAAAACGAAAGGCTCAGTCGAAAGACTGGGCCTTTCGTTTT
ATCTGTTGTTTGTCGGTGAACGCTCTCCTGAGTAGGACAAATCCGCCGGGAGCGGATTTGAACGTTGCGA
AGCAACGGCCCGGAGGGTGGCGGGCAGGACGCCCGCCATAAACTGCCAGGCATCAAATTAAGCAGAAGGC
CATCCTGACGGATGGCCTTTTTGCGTTTCTACAAACTCTTTTGTTTATTTTTCTAAATACATTCAAATAT
GTATCCGCTCATGAGACAATAACCCTGATAAATGCTTCAATAATATTGAAAAAGGAAGAGTATGAGTATT
CAACATTTCCGTGTCGCCCTTATTCCCTTTTTTGCGGCATTTTGCCTTCCTGTTTTTGCTCACCCAGAAA
CGCTGGTGAAAGTAAAAGATGCTGAAGATCAGTTGGGTGCACGAGTGGGTTACATCGAACTGGATCTCAA
CAGCGGTAAGATCCTTGAGAGTTTTCGCCCCGAAGAACGTTTTCCAATGATGAGCACTTTTAAAGTTCTG
CTATGTGGCGCGGTATTATCCCGTGTTGACGCCGGGCAAGAGCAACTCGGTCGCCGCATACACTATTCTC
AGAATGACTTGGTTGAGTACTCACCAGTCACAGAAAAGCATCTTACGGATGGCATGACAGTAAGAGAATT
ATGCAGTGCTGCCATAACCATGAGTGATAACACTGCGGCCAACTTACTTCTGACAACGATCGGAGGACCG
AAGGAGCTAACCGCTTTTTTGCACAACATGGGGGATCATGTAACTCGCCTTGATCGTTGGGAACCGGAGC
TGAATGAAGCCATACCAAACGACGAGCGTGACACCACGATGCCTGTAGCAATGGCAACAACGTTGCGCAA
ACTATTAACTGGCGAACTACTTACTCTAGCTTCCCGGCAACAATTAATAGACTGGATGGAGGCGGATAAA
GTTGCAGGACCACTTCTGCGCTCGGCCCTTCCGGCTGGCTGGTTTATTGCTGATAAATCTGGAGCCGGTG
AGCGTGGGTCTCGCGGTATCATTGCAGCACTGGGGCCAGATGGTAAGCCCTCCCGTATCGTAGTTATCTA
CACGACGGGGAGTCAGGCAACTATGGATGAACGAAATAGACAGATCGCTGAGATAGGTGCCTCACTGATT
AAGCATTGGTAACTGTCAGACCAAGTTTACTCATATATACTTTAGATTGATTTAAAACTTCATTTTTAAT
TTAAAAGGATCTAGGTGAAGATCCTTTTTGATAATCTCATGACCAAAATCCCTTAACGTGAGTTTTCGTT
CCACTGAGCGTCAGACCCCGTAGAAAAGATCAAAGGATCTTCTTGAGATCCTTTTTTTCTGCGCGTAATC
TGCTGCTTGCAAACAAAAAAACCACCGCTACCAGCGGTGGTTTGTTTGCCGGATCAAGAGCTACCAACTC
TTTTTCCGAAGGTAACTGGCTTCAGCAGAGCGCAGATACCAAATACTGTCCTTCTAGTGTAGCCGTAGTT
AGGCCACCACTTCAAGAACTCTGTAGCACCGCCTACATACCTCGCTCTGCTAATCCTGTTACCAGTGGCT
GCTGCCAGTGGCGATAAGTCGTGTCTTACCGGGTTGGACTCAAGACGATAGTTACCGGATAAGGCGCAGC
GGTCGGGCTGAACGGGGGGTTCGTGCACACAGCCCAGCTTGGAGCGAACGACCTACACCGAACTGAGATA
CCTACAGCGTGAGCTATGAGAAAGCGCCACGCTTCCCGAAGGGAGAAAGGCGGACAGGTATCCGGTAAGC
GGCAGGGTCGGAACAGGAGAGCGCACGAGGGAGCTTCCAGGGGGAAACGCCTGGTATCTTTATAGTCCTG
TCGGGTTTCGCCACCTCTGACTTGAGCGTCGATTTTTGTGATGCTCGTCAGGGGGGCGGAGCCTATGGAA
AAACGCCAGCAACGCGGCCTTTTTACGGTTCCTGGCCTTTTGCTGGCCTTTTGCTCACATGTTCTTTCCT
GCGTTATCCCCTGATTCTGTGGATAACCGTATTACCGCCTTTGAGTGAGCTGATACCGCTCGCCGCAGCC
GAACGACCGAGCGCAGCGAGTCAGTGAGCGAGGAAGCGGAAGAGCGCCTGATGCGGTATTTTCTCCTTAC
GCATCTGTGCGGTATTTCACACCGCATATGGTGCACTCTCAGTACAATCTGCTCTGATGCCGCATAGTTA
AGCCAGTATACACTCCGCTATCGCTACGTGACTGGGTCATGGCTGCGCCCCGACACCCGCCAACACCCGC
TGACGCGCCCTGACGGGCTTGTCTGCTCCCGGCATCCGCTTACAGACAAGCTGTGACCGTCTCCGGGAGC
TGCATGTGTCAGAGGTTTTCACCGTCATCACCGAAACGCGCGAGGCAGCAGATCAATTCGCGCGCGAAGG
CGAAGCGGCATGCATAATGTGCCTGTCAAATGGACGAAGCAGGGATTCTGCAAACCCTATGCTACTCCGT
CAAGCCGTCAATTGTCTGATTCGTTACCAATTATGACAACTTGACGGCTACATCATTCACTTTTTCTTCA
CAACCGGCACGGAACTCGCTCGGGCTGGCCCCGGTGCATTTTTTAAATACCCGCGAGAAATAGAGTTGAT
CGTCAAAACCAACATTGCGACCGACGGTGGCGATAGGCATCCGGGTAGTGCTCAAAAGCAGCTTCGCCTG
ACTAATGCGTTGGTCCTCGCGCCAGCTTAAGACGCTAATCCCTAACTGCTGGCGGAAAAGATGTGACAGA
CGCGACGGCGACAAGCAAACATGCTGTGCGACGCTGGCGATATCAAAATTGCTGTCTGCCAGGTGATCGC
TGATGTACTGACAAGCCTCGCGTACCCGATTATCCATCGGTGGATGGAGCGACTCGTTAATCGCTTCCAT
GCGCCGCAGTAACAATTGCTCAAGCAGATTTATCGCCAGCAGCTCCGAATAGCGCCCTTCCCCTTGCCCG
GCGTTAATGATTTGCCCAAACAGGTCGCTGAAATGCGGCTGGTGCGCTTCATCCGGGCGAAAGAACCCCG
TATTGGCAAATATTGACGGCCAGTTAAGCCATTCATGCCAGTAGGCGCGCGGACGAAAGTAAACCCACTG
GTGATACCATTCGCGAGCCTCCGGATGACGACCGTAGTGATGAATCTCTCCTGGCGGGAACAGCAAAATA
TCACCCGGTCGGCAAACAAATTCTCGTCCCTGATTTTTCACCACCCCCTGACCGCGAATGGTGAGATTGA
GAATATAACCTTTCATTCCCAGCGGTCGGTCGATAAAAAAATCGAGATAACCGTTGGCCTCAATCGGCGT
TAAACCCGCCACCAGATGGGCATTAAACGAGTATCCCGGCAGCAGGGGATCATTTTGCGCTTCAGCCATA
CTTTTCATACTCCCGCCATTCAGAG
